>Addgene plasmid #26699 | p1242 3x-KB-L | depositor full sequence | sequence record 12622 | Author sequence
CCCAGCTTGGGCTGCAGGTCGAGGCTGGGGATTCCCATCCTCGAGGCTGGGGATTCCCCATCTCGAGGCT
GGGGATTCCCCATCTCGAGGCTGGGGATTCCCCATCTCGACCGTCCATCCATTCACAGCGCTTCTATAAA
GGCGCCAGCTGAGGCGCCTACTACTCCAACCGCGACTGCAGCGAGCAACTGAGAAGACTGGATAGAGCCG
GCGGTTCCGCGAACGAGCAGTGACCGCGCTCCCACCCAGCTCTGCTCTGCAGCTCCCACCAGTGTCTCTC
TAGAGGATCTAAGTAAGCTTGGCATTCCGGTACTGTTGGTAAAATGGAAGACGCCAAAAACATAAAGAAA
GGCCCGGCGCCATTCTATCCTCTAGAGGATGGAACCGCTGGAGAGCAACTGCATAAGGCTATGAAGAGAT
ACGCCCTGGTTCCTGGAACAATTGCTTTTACAGATGCACATATCGAGGTGAACATCACGTACGCGGAATA
CTTCGAAATGTCCGTTCGGTTGGCAGAAGCTATGAAACGATATGGGCTGAATACAAATCACAGAATCGTC
GTATGCAGTGAAAACTCTCTTCAATTCTTTATGCCGGTGTTGGGCGCGTTATTTATCGGAGTTGCAGTTG
CGCCCGCGAACGACATTTATAATGAACGTGAATTGCTCAACAGTATGAACATTTCGCAGCCTACCGTAGT
GTTTGTTTCCAAAAAGGGGTTGCAAAAAATTTTGAACGTGCAAAAAAAATTACCAATAATCCAGAAAATT
ATTATCATGGATTCTAAAACGGATTACCAGGGATTTCAGTCGATGTACACGTTCGTCACATCTCATCTAC
CTCCCGGTTTTAATGAATACGATTTTGTACCAGAGTCCTTTGATCGTGACAAAACAATTGCACTGATAAT
GAATTCCTCTGGATCTACTGGGTTACCTAAGGGTGTGGCCCTTCCGCATAGAACTGCCTGCGTCAGATTC
TCGCATGCCAGAGATCCTATTTTTGGCAATCAAATCATTCCGGATACTGCGATTTTAAGTGTTGTTCCAT
TCCATCACGGTTTTGGAATGTTTACTACACTCGGATATTTGATATGTGGATTTCGAGTCGTCTTAATGTA
TAGATTTGAAGAAGAGCTGTTTTTACGATCCCTTCAGGATTACAAAATTCAAAGTGCGTTGCTAGTACCA
ACCCTATTTTCATTCTTCGCCAAAAGCACTCTGATTGACAAATACGATTTATCTAATTTACACGAAATTG
CTTCTGGGGGCGCACCTCTTTCGAAAGAAGTCGGGGAAGCGGTTGCAAAACGCTTCCATCTTCCAGGGAT
ACGACAAGGATATGGGCTCACTGAGACTACATCAGCTATTCTGATTACACCCGAGGGGGATGATAAACCG
GGCGCGGTCGGTAAAGTTGTTCCATTTTTTGAAGCGAAGGTTGTGGATCTGGATACCGGGAAAACGCTGG
GCGTTAATCAGAGAGGCGAATTATGTGTCAGAGGACCTATGATTATGTCCGGTTATGTAAACAATCCGGA
AGCGACCAACGCCTTGATTGACAAGGATGGATGGCTACATTCTGGAGACATAGCTTACTGGGACGAAGAC
GAACACTTCTTCATAGTTGACCGCTTGAAGTCTTTAATTAAATACAAAGGATATCAGGTGGCCCCCGCTG
AATTGGAATCGATATTGTTACAACACCCCAACATCTTCGACGCGGGCGTGGCAGGTCTTCCCGACGATGA
CGCCGGTGAACTTCCCGCCGCCGTTGTTGTTTTGGAGCACGGAAAGACGATGACGGAAAAAGAGATCGTG
GATTACGTCGCCAGTCAAGTAACAACCGCGAAAAAGTTGCGCGGAGGAGTTGTGTTTGTGGACGAAGTAC
CGAAAGGTCTTACCGGAAAACTCGACGCAAGAAAAATCAGAGAGATCCTCATAAAGGCCAAGAAGGGCGG
AAAGTCCAAATTGTAAAATGTAACTGTATTCAGCGATGACGAAATTCTTAGCTATTGTAATACTGCGATG
AGTGGCAGGGCGGGGCGTAATTTTTTTAAGGCAGTTATTGGTGCCCTTAAACGCCTGGTGCTACGCCTGA
ATAAGTGATAATAAGCGGATGAATGGCAGAAATTCGCCGGATCTTTGTGAAGGAACCTTACTTCTGTGGT
GTGACATAATTGGACAAACTACCTACAGAGATTTAAAGCTCTAAGGTAAATATAAAATTTTTAAGTGTAT
AATGTGTTAAACTACTGATTCTAATTGTTTGTGTATTTTAGATTCCAACCTATGGAACTGATGAATGGGA
GCAGTGGTGGAATGCCTTTAATGAGGAAAACCTGTTTTGCTCAGAAGAAATGCCATCTAGTGATGATGAG
GCTACTGCTGACTCTCAACATTCTACTCCTCCAAAAAAGAAGAGAAAGGTAGAAGACCCCAAGGACTTTC
CTTCAGAATTGCTAAGTTTTTTGAGTCATGCTGTGTTTAGTAATAGAACTCTTGCTTGCTTTGCTATTTA
CACCACAAAGGAAAAAGCTGCACTGCTATACAAGAAAATTATGGAAAAATATTCTGTAACCTTTATAAGT
AGGCATAACAGTTATAATCATAACATACTGTTTTTTCTTACTCCACACAGGCATAGAGTGTCTGCTATTA
ATAACTATGCTCAAAAATTGTGTACCTTTAGCTTTTTAATTTGTAAAGGGGTTAATAAGGAATATTTGAT
GTATAGTGCCTTGACTAGAGATCATAATCAGCCATACCACATTTGTAGAGGTTTTACTTGCTTTAAAAAA
CCTCCCACACCTCCCCCTGAACCTGAAACATAAAATGAATGCAATTGTTGTTGTTAACTTGTTTATTGCA
GCTTATAATGGTTACAAATAAAGCAATAGCATCACAAATTTCACAAATAAAGCATTTTTTTCACTGCATT
CTAGTTGTGGTTTGTCCAAACTCATCAATGTATCTTATCATGTCTGGATCCGTCGACCGATGCCCTTGAG
AGCCTTCAACCCAGTCAGCTCCTTCCGGTGGGCGCGGGGCATGACTATCGTCGCCGCACTTATGACTGTC
TTCTTTATCATGCAACTCGTAGGACAGGTGCCGGCAGCGCTCTTCCGCTTCCTCGCTCACTGACTCGCTG
CGCTCGGTCGTTCGGCTGCGGCGAGCGGTATCAGCTCACTCAAAGGCGGTAATACGGTTATCCACAGAAT
CAGGGGATAACGCAGGAAAGAACATGTGAGCAAAAGGCCAGCAAAAGGCCAGGAACCGTAAAAAGGCCGC
GTTGCTGGCGTTTTTCCATAGGCTCCGCCCCCCTGACGAGCATCACAAAAATCGACGCTCAAGTCAGAGG
TGGCGAAACCCGACAGGACTATAAAGATACCAGGCGTTTCCCCCTGGAAGCTCCCTCGTGCGCTCTCCTG
TTCCGACCCTGCCGCTTACCGGATACCTGTCCGCCTTTCTCCCTTCGGGAAGCGTGGCGCTTTCTCAATG
CTCACGCTGTAGGTATCTCAGTTCGGTGTAGGTCGTTCGCTCCAAGCTGGGCTGTGTGCACGAACCCCCC
GTTCAGCCCGACCGCTGCGCCTTATCCGGTAACTATCGTCTTGAGTCCAACCCGGTAAGACACGACTTAT
CGCCACTGGCAGCAGCCACTGGTAACAGGATTAGCAGAGCGAGGTATGTAGGCGGTGCTACAGAGTTCTT
GAAGTGGTGGCCTAACTACGGCTACACTAGAAGGACAGTATTTGGTATCTGCGCTCTGCTGAAGCCAGTT
ACCTTCGGAAAAAGAGTTGGTAGCTCTTGATCCGGCAAACAAACCACCGCTGGTAGCGGTGGTTTTTTTG
TTTGCAAGCAGCAGATTACGCGCAGAAAAAAAGGATCTCAAGAAGATCCTTTGATCTTTTCTACGGGGTC
TGACGCTCAGTGGAACGAAAACTCACGTTAAGGGATTTTGGTCATGAGATTATCAAAAAGGATCTTCACC
TAGATCCTTTTAAATTAAAAATGAAGTTTTAAATCAATCTAAAGTATATATGAGTAAACTTGGTCTGACA
GTTACCAATGCTTAATCAGTGAGGCACCTATCTCAGCGATCTGTCTATTTCGTTCATCCATAGTTGCCTG
ACTCCCCGTCGTGTAGATAACTACGATACGGGAGGGCTTACCATCTGGCCCCAGTGCTGCAATGATACCG
CGAGACCCACGCTCACCGGCTCCAGATTTATCAGCAATAAACCAGCCAGCCGGAAGGGCCGAGCGCAGAA
GTGGTCCTGCAACTTTATCCGCCTCCATCCAGTCTATTAATTGTTGCCGGGAAGCTAGAGTAAGTAGTTC
GCCAGTTAATAGTTTGCGCAACGTTGTTGCCATTGCTACAGGCATCGTGGTGTCACGCTCGTCGTTTGGT
ATGGCTTCATTCAGCTCCGGTTCCCAACGATCAAGGCGAGTTACATGATCCCCCATGTTGTGCAAAAAAG
CGGTTAGCTCCTTCGGTCCTCCGATCGTTGTCAGAAGTAAGTTGGCCGCAGTGTTATCACTCATGGTTAT
GGCAGCACTGCATAATTCTCTTACTGTCATGCCATCCGTAAGATGCTTTTCTGTGACTGGTGAGTACTCA
ACCAAGTCATTCTGAGAATAGTGTATGCGGCGACCGAGTTGCTCTTGCCCGGCGTCAATACGGGATAATA
CCGCGCCACATAGCAGAACTTTAAAAGTGCTCATCATTGGAAAACGTTCTTCGGGGCGAAAACTCTCAAG
GATCTTACCGCTGTTGAGATCCAGTTCGATGTAACCCACTCGTGCACCCAACTGATCTTCAGCATCTTTT
ACTTTCACCAGCGTTTCTGGGTGAGCAAAAACAGGAAGGCAAAATGCCGCAAAAAAGGGAATAAGGGCGA
CACGGAAATGTTGAATACTCATACTCTTCCTTTTTCAATATTATTGAAGCATTTATCAGGGTTATTGTCT
CATGAGCGGATACATATTTGAATGTATTTAGAAAAATAAACAAATAGGGGTTCCGCGCACATTTCCCCGA
AAAGTGCCACCTG
[124 nt withheld, positions 5054-5177]
C
[91 nt withheld, positions 5179-5269]
A
[49 nt withheld, positions 5271-5319]
CCTTTGACGTTGGAGTCCACGTTCTTT
[37 nt withheld, positions 5347-5383]
ACCCTATCTCGGTCTATTCTTTTGATTTATAAGGGATTTTGCCGATTTCGGCCTATTGGTTAAAAAATGA
GCTGATTTAACAAAAATTTAACGCGAATTTTAACAAAATATTAACGTTTACAATTTCCCATTCGCCATTC
AGGCTGCGCAACTGTTGGGAAGGGCGATCGGTGCGGGCCTCTTCGCTATTACGCCAGCCCAAGCTACCAT
GATAAGTAAGTAATATTAAGGTACGTGGAGGTTTTACTTGCTTTAAAAAACCTCCCACACCTCCCCCTGA
ACCTGAAACATAAAATGAATGCAATTGTTGTTGTTAACTTGTTTATTGCAGCTTATAATGGTTACAAATA
AAGCAATAGCATCACAAATTTCACAAATAAAGCATTTTTTTCACTGCATTCTAGTTGTGGTTTGTCCAAA
CTCATCAATGTATCTTATGGTACTGTAACTGAGCTAACATAA
Features (pLannotate 1.2.2; 14 found; start..end, strand, type, name):
    324..1973    +  CDS            LUCI_PHOPY: Experimental evidence at protein level: Swiss-Prot protein existence level 1. Produces green light with a wavelength of 562 nm. From Photinus pyralis (Common eastern firefly) (Lampyris pyralis).
   2021..2051    +  CDS            CmR (fragment): chloramphenicol acetyltransferase confers resistance to chloramphenicol
   2140..2214    +  CDS            small t antigen (fragment): SV40 (simian virus 40) small t antigen
   2216..2281    +  intron         small t intron: SV40 (simian virus 40) small t antigen intron
   2411..2431    +  CDS            SV40 NLS: nuclear localization signal of SV40 (simian virus 40) large T antigen
   2750..2833    +  CDS            large T antigen (fragment): large T antigen from SV40 (simian virus 40)
   2856..2990    +  polyA_signal   SV40 poly(A) signal: SV40 polyadenylation signal
   2991..3123    +  CDS            TcR (fragment): tetracycline efflux protein; tet; confers resistance to tetracycline
   3303..3891    -  rep_origin     ori: high-copy-number ColE1/pMB1/pBR322/pUC origin of replication
   4062..4922    -  CDS            AmpR: β-lactamase; bla; confers resistance to ampicillin, carbenicillin, and related antibiotics
   4923..5027    -  promoter       AmpR promoter: bla
   5054..5509    +  rep_origin     f1 ori (sequence partly withheld): f1 bacteriophage origin of replication; arrow indicates direction of (+) strand synthesis
   5514..5581    -  CDS            lacZα (fragment): LacZα fragment of β-galactosidase; lacZ fragment
   5699..5820    +  polyA_signal   SV40 poly(A) signal: SV40 polyadenylation signal
