[The description below was written by a language model from this plasmid's Addgene catalogue record, the feature table of its GenBank file and pLannotate feature annotations shown in this document.]
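Description:
p1242 3x-KB-L is an NF-κB-responsive firefly luciferase reporter plasmid built on the promoterless pGL2-Basic backbone for transient transfection of mammalian cells. According to the depositor, a fragment of about 200 bp taken from an earlier MHC-NF-κB CAT reporter was placed upstream of the luciferase gene. This fragment carries three copies of the human MHC class I κB binding element together with a minimal fos promoter. It was inserted between the SmaI and BglII sites of the polylinker, and both sites were destroyed in the process. The minimal promoter gives little transcription on its own, so Photinus pyralis luciferase output depends largely on NF-κB family factors binding the tandem κB sites, which makes light production a readout of NF-κB transcriptional activity.

The feature table for the full 5,845 nt depositor sequence annotates the luciferase coding region. This is followed by the SV40 small t intron and SV40 late polyadenylation signal typical of pGL2 vectors. The short CmR, TcR, lacZα and T antigen "fragments" appear to be backbone remnants rather than functional genes. A second SV40 poly(A) signal lies upstream of the insert region, where in this vector family it limits read-through transcription from the backbone. The κB elements and fos promoter are not annotated but would fall in the unannotated stretch before luciferase. Propagation in E. coli relies on a high-copy ColE1/pUC-type origin and ampicillin resistance (bla), and an f1 origin is also present. The separate 784 bp GenBank record covers only part of the plasmid, including the upstream poly(A) signal and sequencing primer sites. The associated study used the reporter to measure stimulation of NF-κB-mediated transcription by Epstein-Barr virus latent membrane protein mutants.
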