Addgene plasmid #26699: p1242 3x-KB-L
Depositing lab: Bill Sugden. Depositing organization: University of Wisconsin, Madison. Publication: Stimulation of NF-kappa B-mediated transcription by mutant derivatives of the latent membrane protein of Epstein-Barr virus. Mitchell T, Sugden B. J Virol. 1995 May . 69(5):2968-76. PubMed 7707523.
Backbone
  Vector backbone: pGL2-Basic
  Backbone manufacturer: Promega
  Backbone size w/o insert (bp): 5600
  Vector type: Mammalian Expression, Luciferase
Growth in bacteria
  Bacterial resistance: Ampicillin, 100 μg/mL
  Growth temperature: 37°C
  Growth strain: DH5alpha
  Copy number: High Copy
Gene/Insert
  Gene/Insert name: 3x MHC I KB element - luciferase (alt names: MHC I NFKB element; luciferase)
  Species: H. sapiens (human); Photinus pyralis
  Insert size (bp): 200
  Entrez Gene: NFKB1 (a.k.a. CVID12, EBP-1, KBF1, NF-kB, NF-kB1, NF-kappa-B1, NF-kappaB, NF-kappabeta, NFKB-p105, NFKB-p50, NFkappaB)
  Cloning method: Restriction Enzyme; 5′ cloning site SmaI (destroyed during cloning); 3′ cloning site BglII (destroyed during cloning)
  Sequencing primers: 5′ EBV Reverse
Resource information
  A portion of this plasmid was derived from a plasmid made by: Baldwin, A. S., Jr., J. C. Azizkhan, D. E. Jensen, A. A. Beg, and L. R. Coodly. 1991. Induction of NF-KB DNA-binding activity during the G0-to-G1 transition in mouse fibroblasts. Mol. Cell. Biol. 11:4943–4951.
Terms and licenses: Academic/Nonprofit Terms; Industry Terms: Not Available to Industry
Depositor comments: The plasmid 3X-KB-L has a minimal fos promoter element and three copies of the major histocompatibility complex (MHC) class I KB element TGGGGATTCCCCA. It was constructed by ligation of the fragment obtained through digestion of MHC-NF-KB CAT by HindIII, blunting with Klenow DNA polymerase, and then digestion with BamHI. The fragment was ligated to pGL2-Basic digest(SmaI+BglII).
How to cite: p1242 3x-KB-L was a gift from Bill Sugden (Addgene plasmid # 26699 ; http://n2t.net/addgene:26699 ; RRID:Addgene_26699)
