LOCUS       Exported 784 bp ds-DNA linear SYN 24-MAY-2021
DEFINITION  synthetic linear DNA
ACCESSION   .
VERSION     .
KEYWORDS    p1242 3x-KB-L
SOURCE      synthetic DNA construct
  ORGANISM  synthetic DNA construct
REFERENCE   1 (bases 1 to 784)
  AUTHORS   Mitchell T, Sugden B
  TITLE     Stimulation of NF-kappa B-mediated transcription by mutant
            derivatives of the latent membrane protein of Epstein-Barr virus.
  JOURNAL   J Virol. 1995 May . 69(5):2968-76.
  PUBMED    7707523
REFERENCE   2 (bases 1 to 784)
  AUTHORS   .
  TITLE     Direct Submission
  JOURNAL   Exported May 24, 2021 from SnapGene Server 1.1.58
            http://www.snapgene.com
FEATURES             Location/Qualifiers
     source          1..784
                     /organism="synthetic DNA construct"
                     /mol_type="other DNA"
     CDS             96..107
                     /codon_start=1
                     /product="WELQut protease recognition and cleavage site"
                     /label=WELQut site
                     /translation="WELQ"
     polyA_signal    390..511
                     /label=SV40 poly(A) signal
                     /note="SV40 polyadenylation signal"
     primer_bind     complement(401..420)
                     /label=EBV-rev
                     /note="SV40 polyA terminator, reverse primer"
     primer_bind     455..474
                     /label=SV40pA-R
                     /note="SV40 polyA, reverse primer"
ORIGIN
        1 atggcgccgg gcctttcttt atgtttttgg cgtcttccat tttaccaaca gtaccggaat
       61 gccaagctta cttagatcct ctagagagac actggtggga gctgcagagc agagctgggt
      121 gggagcgcgg tcactgctcg ttcgcggaac cgccggctct atccagtctt ctcagttgct
      181 cgctgcagtc gcggttggag tagtaggcgc ctcagctggc gcctttatag aagcgctgtg
      241 aatggatgga cggtcgagat ggggaatccc cagcctcgag atggggaatc cccagcctcg
      301 agatggggaa tccccagcct cgaggatggg gaatccccag cctcgacctg cagcccaagc
      361 tgggttatgt tagctcagtt acagtaccat aagatacatt gatgagtttg gacaaaccac
      421 aactagaatg cagtgaaaaa aatgctttat ttgtgaaatt tgtgatgcta ttgctttatt
      481 tgtaaccatt ataagctgca ataaacaagt taacaacaac aattgcattc attttatgtt
      541 tcaggttcag ggggaggtgt gggaggtttt ttaaagcaag taaaacctcc acgtacctta
      601 atattactta cttatcatgg tagcttgggc tggcgtaata gcgaagaggc ccgcaccgat
      661 cgcccttccc aacagttgcg cagcctgaat ggcgaatggc aaattgtaag cgttaatatt
      721 ttgttaaaat tcgcgttaaa tttttgttaa atcagctcat tttttaacca ataggccgaa
      781 atcg
//
